Addgene plasmid #12747: DCT.VV.Orf59
Purpose: This plasmid was designed for screening purposes and may contain discrepancies relative to the current canonical GenBank version of the gene.
Depositing lab: Jack Bennink & Jon Yewdell. Depositing organization: National Institute of Allergy and Infectious Diseases (NIAID). Publication: Identification of poxvirus CD8+ T cell determinants to enable rational design and characterization of smallpox vaccines. Tscharke DC, Karupiah G, Zhou J, Palmore T, Irvine KR, Haeryfar SM, Williams S, Sidney J, Sette A, Bennink JR, Yewdell JW. J Exp Med. 2005 January 3; 201(1): 95–104. 10.1084/jem.20041912 PubMed 15623576.
Backbone
  Vector backbone: pcDNA 3.1D V5-His-TOPO
  Backbone manufacturer: Invitrogen
  Backbone size w/o insert (bp): 5514
  Vector type: Mammalian Expression
  Selectable markers: Neomycin (select with G418)
Growth in bacteria
  Bacterial resistance: Ampicillin, 100 μg/mL
  Growth temperature: 37°C
  Growth strain: DH5alpha
  Copy number: High Copy
Gene/Insert
  Gene/Insert name: VV.Orf59
  Species: Vaccinia Virus
  Insert size (bp): 228
  Cloning method: Restriction Enzyme; 5′ cloning site BamHI (not destroyed); 3′ cloning site BamHI (not destroyed)
  Sequencing primers: 5′ Universal T7
Terms and licenses: Academic/Nonprofit Terms; Industry Terms: Not Available to Industry
Depositor comments: Please see the Vaccinia kit page ( https://www.addgene.org/vvorf/ ) for more information. The kit page contains the supplemental VVOrfData spreadsheet, which includes important information about this plasmid. The plasmid and insert names provided here relate only to this library. The name of the ORF (if present) in VACV strain Copenhagen and the name of the ORF (if annotated) in VACV strain WR sequence can be found in VVOrfData spreadsheet. Please note that the amino acid sequence given for each ORF in the spreadsheet may contain some errors. Additionally, changes from the expected sequence may be present in these plasmids. Please see Addgene's quality control sequence and sequencing notes in the VVOrfData spreadsheet before ordering this plasmid.
How to cite: DCT.VV.Orf59 was a gift from Jack Bennink & Jon Yewdell (Addgene plasmid # 12747 ; http://n2t.net/addgene:12747 ; RRID:Addgene_12747)
