[The description below was written by a language model from this plasmid's Addgene catalogue record and the feature table of its GenBank file.]
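Description:
DCT.VV.Orf59 is a mammalian expression plasmid carrying a short vaccinia virus open reading frame (listed as 228 bp) in the pcDNA 3.1D V5-His-TOPO backbone, a commercial vector of about 5.5 kb. It is one member of a library of vaccinia ORF clones. The "Orf59" name is internal to that library, and its correspondence to ORF names in the Copenhagen or WR strains is given only in an accompanying spreadsheet, not in this record. The plasmid is maintained at high copy in E. coli under ampicillin selection, and the backbone provides a neomycin resistance marker so that transfected mammalian cells can be selected with G418. The insert is recorded as flanked by BamHI sites that remain intact on both sides.

The available sequence record covers only 568 bp of the plasmid, essentially the region downstream of the cloning site. It annotates a V5 epitope tag followed by a 6xHis tag, then the bovine growth hormone polyadenylation signal with its reverse sequencing primer site. This arrangement would place the tags at the C terminus of the viral ORF if it is in frame and lacks a stop codon, which the record does not confirm. The promoter lies outside the annotated segment and is not stated, although a T7 primer site upstream of the insert is listed for sequencing.

The associated publication concerns identification of poxvirus CD8+ T cell determinants for smallpox vaccine design, consistent with expressing individual viral ORFs in mammalian cells to screen for antigens. The depositors caution that the clones were built for screening and may differ from the canonical gene sequence.
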