LOCUS       Exported 568 bp ds-DNA linear SYN 31-MAY-2021
DEFINITION  This plasmid was designed for screening purposes and may contain
            discrepancies relative to the current canonical GenBank version of
            the gene..
ACCESSION   .
VERSION     .
KEYWORDS    DCT.VV.Orf59
SOURCE      synthetic DNA construct
  ORGANISM  synthetic DNA construct
REFERENCE   1 (bases 1 to 568)
  AUTHORS   Tscharke DC, Karupiah G, Zhou J, Palmore T, Irvine KR, Haeryfar SM,
            Williams S, Sidney J, Sette A, Bennink JR, Yewdell JW
  TITLE     Identification of poxvirus CD8+ T cell determinants to enable
            rational design and characterization of smallpox vaccines.
  JOURNAL   J Exp Med. 2005 January 3; 201(1): 95–104.
  PUBMED    15623576
REFERENCE   2 (bases 1 to 568)
  AUTHORS   .
  TITLE     Direct Submission
  JOURNAL   Exported May 31, 2021 from SnapGene Server 1.1.58
            http://www.snapgene.com
FEATURES             Location/Qualifiers
     source          1..568
                     /organism="synthetic DNA construct"
                     /mol_type="other DNA"
     CDS             332..373
                     /codon_start=1
                     /product="epitope tag from simian virus 5"
                     /label=V5 tag
                     /translation="GKPIPNPLLGLDST"
     CDS             383..400
                     /codon_start=1
                     /product="6xHis affinity tag"
                     /label=6xHis
                     /translation="HHHHHH"
     primer_bind     complement(423..440)
                     /label=BGH-rev
                     /note="Bovine growth hormone terminator, reverse primer.
                     Also called BGH reverse"
     polyA_signal    429..540
                     /label=bGH poly(A) signal
                     /note="bovine growth hormone polyadenylation signal"
ORIGIN
        1 tgaccaccat ggagcctgag tagttggaag aatctcatga atcccgtctc agaaagtcct
       61 atatgcatga tagatttatc tttcctggga aactctcgta tagtcataga tgaaatactc
      121 tccaaagttt ctgaaataag attagtaaca gtcttacctc cgactactct gggtaacaaa
      181 catactctaa taggtgtttt ctctgcggag ataatatcag aaaggataga gcaataagca
      241 attcccgggg atccgaataa agggtcaaga caattctgca gatatccagc acagtggcgg
      301 ccgctcgagt ctagagggcc cgcggttcga aggtaagcct atccctaacc ctctcctcgg
      361 tctcgattct acgcgtaccg gtcatcatca ccatcaccat tgagtttaaa cccgctgatc
      421 agcctcgact gtgccttcta gttgccagcc atctgttgtt tgcccctccc ccgtgccttc
      481 cttgaccctg gaaggtgcca ctcccactgt cctttcctaa taaaatgagg aaattgcatc
      541 gcattgtctg agtaggtgtc attctatt
//
